>Addgene plasmid #76474 | STK32A gRNA (BRDN0001145029) | addgene full sequence | sequence record 185908 | Addgene Assembled Sequence
CCCGGGTGCAAAGATGGATAAAGTTTTAAACAGAGAGGAATCTTTGCAGCTAATGGACCTTCTAGGTCTT
GAAAGGAGTGGGAATTGGCTCCGGTGCCCGTCAGTGGGCAGAGCGCACATCGCCCACAGTCCCCGAGAAG
TTGGGGGGAGGGGTCGGCAATTGATCCGGTGCCTAGAGAAGGTGGCGCGGGGTAAACTGGGAAAGTGATG
TCGTGTACTGGCTCCGCCTTTTTCCCGAGGGTGGGGGAGAACCGTATATAAGTGCAGTAGTCGCCGTGAA
CGTTCTTTTTCGCAACGGGTTTGCCGCCAGAACACAGGTAAGTGCCGTGTGTGGTTCCCGCGGGCCTGGC
CTCTTTACGGGTTATGGCCCTTGCGTGCCTTGAATTACTTCCACCTGGCTGCAGTACGTGATTCTTGATC
CCGAGCTTCGGGTTGGAAGTGGGTGGGAGAGTTCGAGGCCTTGCGCTTAAGGAGCCCCTTCGCCTCGTGC
TTGAGTTGAGGCCTGGCCTGGGCGCTGGGGCCGCCGCGTGCGAATCTGGTGGCACCTTCGCGCCTGTCTC
GCTGCTTTCGATAAGTCTCTAGCCATTTAAAATTTTTGATGACCTGCTGCGACGCTTTTTTTCTGGCAAG
ATAGTCTTGTAAATGCGGGCCAAGATCTGCACACTGGTATTTCGGTTTTTGGGGCCGCGGGCGGCGACGG
GGCCCGTGCGTCCCAGCGCACATGTTCGGCGAGGCGGGGCCTGCGAGCGCGGCCACCGAGAATCGGACGG
GGGTAGTCTCAAGCTGGCCGGCCTGCTCTGGTGCCTGGCCTCGCGCCGCCGTGTATCGCCCCGCCCTGGG
CGGCAAGGCTGGCCCGGTCGGCACCAGTTGCGTGAGCGGAAAGATGGCCGCTTCCCGGCCCTGCTGCAGG
GAGCTCAAAATGGAGGACGCGGCGCTCGGGAGAGCGGGCGGGTGAGTCACCCACACAAAGGAAAAGGGCC
TTTCCGTCCTCAGCCGTCGCTTCATGTGACTCCACGGAGTACCGGGCGCCGTCCAGGCACCTCGATTAGT
TCTCGAGCTTTTGGAGTACGTCGTCTTTAGGTTGGGGGGAGGGGTTTTATGCGATGGAGTTTCCCCACAC
TGAGTGGGTGGAGACTGAAGTTAGGCCAGCTTGGCACTTGATGTAATTCTCCTTGGAATTTGCCCTTTTT
GAGTTTGGATCTTGGTTCATTCTCAAGCCTCAGACAGTGGTTCAAAGTTTTTTTCTTCCATTTCAGGTGT
CGTGACGTACGGCCACCATGACCGAGTACAAGCCCACGGTGCGCCTCGCCACCCGCGACGACGTCCCCAG
GGCCGTACGCACCCTCGCCGCCGCGTTCGCCGACTACCCCGCCACGCGCCACACCGTCGATCCGGACCGC
CACATCGAGCGGGTCACCGAGCTGCAAGAACTCTTCCTCACGCGCGTCGGGCTCGACATCGGCAAGGTGT
GGGTCGCGGACGACGGCGCCGCCGTGGCGGTCTGGACCACGCCGGAGAGCGTCGAAGCGGGGGCGGTGTT
CGCCGAGATCGGCCCGCGCATGGCCGAGTTGAGCGGTTCCCGGCTGGCCGCGCAGCAACAGATGGAAGGC
CTCCTGGCGCCGCACCGGCCCAAGGAGCCCGCGTGGTTCCTGGCCACCGTCGGAGTCTCGCCCGACCACC
AGGGCAAGGGTCTGGGCAGCGCCGTCGTGCTCCCCGGAGTGGAGGCGGCCGAGCGCGCCGGGGTGCCCGC
CTTCCTGGAGACCTCCGCGCCCCGCAACCTCCCCTTCTACGAGCGGCTCGGCTTCACCGTCACCGCCGAC
GTCGAGGTGCCCGAAGGACCGCGCACCTGGTGCATGACCCGCAAGCCCGGTGCCTGAACGCGTTAAGTCG
ACAATCAACCTCTGGATTACAAAATTTGTGAAAGATTGACTGGTATTCTTAACTATGTTGCTCCTTTTAC
GCTATGTGGATACGCTGCTTTAATGCCTTTGTATCATGCTATTGCTTCCCGTATGGCTTTCATTTTCTCC
TCCTTGTATAAATCCTGGTTGCTGTCTCTTTATGAGGAGTTGTGGCCCGTTGTCAGGCAACGTGGCGTGG
TGTGCACTGTGTTTGCTGACGCAACCCCCACTGGTTGGGGCATTGCCACCACCTGTCAGCTCCTTTCCGG
GACTTTCGCTTTCCCCCTCCCTATTGCCACGGCGGAACTCATCGCCGCCTGCCTTGCCCGCTGCTGGACA
GGGGCTCGGCTGTTGGGCACTGACAATTCCGTGGTGTTGTCGGGGAAATCATCGTCCTTTCCTTGGCTGC
TCGCCTGTGTTGCCACCTGGATTCTGCGCGGGACGTCCTTCTGCTACGTCCCTTCGGCCCTCAATCCAGC
GGACCTTCCTTCCCGCGGCCTGCTGCCGGCTCTGCGGCCTCTTCCGCGTCTTCGCCTTCGCCCTCAGACG
AGTCGGATCTCCCTTTGGGCCGCCTCCCCGCGTCGACTTTAAGACCAATGACTTACAAGGCAGCTGTAGA
TCTTAGCCACTTTTTAAAAGAAAAGGGGGGACTGGAAGGGCTAATTCACTCCCAACGAAGACAAGATCTG
CTTTTTGCTTGTACTGGGTCTCTCTGGTTAGACCAGATCTGAGCCTGGGAGCTCTCTGGCTAACTAGGGA
ACCCACTGCTTAAGCCTCAATAAAGCTTGCCTTGAGTGCTTCAAGTAGTGTGTGCCCGTCTGTTGTGTGA
CTCTGGTAACTAGAGATCCCTCAGACCCTTTTAGTCAGTGTGGAAAATCTCTAGCAGTACGTATAGTAGT
TCATGTCATCTTATTATTCAGTATTTATAACTTGCAAAGAAATGAATATCAGAGAGTGAGAGGAACTTGT
TTATTGCAGCTTATAATGGTTACAAATAAAGCAATAGCATCACAAATTTCACAAATAAAGCATTTTTTTC
ACTGCATTCTAGTTGTGGTTTGTCCAAACTCATCAATGTATCTTATCATGTCTGGCTCTAGCTATCCCGC
CCCTAACTCCGCCCATCCCGCCCCTAACTCCGCCCAGTTCCGCCCATTCTCCGCCCCATGGCTGACTAAT
TTTTTTTATTTATGCAGAGGCCGAGGCCGCCTCGGCCTCTGAGCTATTCCAGAAGTAGTGAGGAGGCTTT
TTTGGAGGCCTAGGGACGTACCCAATTCGCCCTATAGTGAGTCGTATTACGCGCGCTCACTGGCCGTCGT
TTTACAACGTCGTGACTGGGAAAACCCTGGCGTTACCCAACTTAATCGCCTTGCAGCACATCCCCCTTTC
GCCAGCTGGCGTAATAGCGAAGAGGCCCGCACCGATCGCCCTTCCCAACAGTTGCGCAGCCTGAATGGCG
AATGGG
[124 nt withheld, positions 3367-3490]
C
[91 nt withheld, positions 3492-3582]
A
[49 nt withheld, positions 3584-3632]
CCTTTGACGTTGGAGTCCACGTTCTTT
[37 nt withheld, positions 3660-3696]
ACCCTATCTCGGTCTATTCTTTTGATTTATAAGGGATTTTGCCGATTTCGGCCTATTGGTTAAAAAATGA
GCTGATTTAACAAAAATTTAACGCGAATTTTAACAAAATATTAACGCTTACAATTTAGGTGGCACTTTTC
GGGGAAATGTGCGCGGAACCCCTATTTGTTTATTTTTCTAAATACATTCAAATATGTATCCGCTCATGAG
ACAATAACCCTGATAAATGCTTCAATAATATTGAAAAAGGAAGAGTATGAGTATTCAACATTTCCGTGTC
GCCCTTATTCCCTTTTTTGCGGCATTTTGCCTTCCTGTTTTTGCTCACCCAGAAACGCTGGTGAAAGTAA
AAGATGCTGAAGATCAGTTGGGTGCACGAGTGGGTTACATCGAACTGGATCTCAACAGCGGTAAGATCCT
TGAGAGTTTTCGCCCCGAAGAACGTTTTCCAATGATGAGCACTTTTAAAGTTCTGCTATGTGGCGCGGTA
TTATCCCGTATTGACGCCGGGCAAGAGCAACTCGGTCGCCGCATACACTATTCTCAGAATGACTTGGTTG
AGTACTCACCAGTCACAGAAAAGCATCTTACGGATGGCATGACAGTAAGAGAATTATGCAGTGCTGCCAT
AACCATGAGTGATAACACTGCGGCCAACTTACTTCTGACAACGATCGGAGGACCGAAGGAGCTAACCGCT
TTTTTGCACAACATGGGGGATCATGTAACTCGCCTTGATCGTTGGGAACCGGAGCTGAATGAAGCCATAC
CAAACGACGAGCGTGACACCACGATGCCTGTAGCAATGGCAACAACGTTGCGCAAACTATTAACTGGCGA
ACTACTTACTCTAGCTTCCCGGCAACAATTAATAGACTGGATGGAGGCGGATAAAGTTGCAGGACCACTT
CTGCGCTCGGCCCTTCCGGCTGGCTGGTTTATTGCTGATAAATCTGGAGCCGGTGAGCGTGGGTCTCGCG
GTATCATTGCAGCACTGGGGCCAGATGGTAAGCCCTCCCGTATCGTAGTTATCTACACGACGGGGAGTCA
GGCAACTATGGATGAACGAAATAGACAGATCGCTGAGATAGGTGCCTCACTGATTAAGCATTGGTAACTG
TCAGACCAAGTTTACTCATATATACTTTAGATTGATTTAAAACTTCATTTTTAATTTAAAAGGATCTAGG
TGAAGATCCTTTTTGATAATCTCATGACCAAAATCCCTTAACGTGAGTTTTCGTTCCACTGAGCGTCAGA
CCCCGTAGAAAAGATCAAAGGATCTTCTTGAGATCCTTTTTTTCTGCGCGTAATCTGCTGCTTGCAAACA
AAAAAACCACCGCTACCAGCGGTGGTTTGTTTGCCGGATCAAGAGCTACCAACTCTTTTTCCGAAGGTAA
CTGGCTTCAGCAGAGCGCAGATACCAAATACTGTTCTTCTAGTGTAGCCGTAGTTAGGCCACCACTTCAA
GAACTCTGTAGCACCGCCTACATACCTCGCTCTGCTAATCCTGTTACCAGTGGCTGCTGCCAGTGGCGAT
AAGTCGTGTCTTACCGGGTTGGACTCAAGACGATAGTTACCGGATAAGGCGCAGCGGTCGGGCTGAACGG
GGGGTTCGTGCACACAGCCCAGCTTGGAGCGAACGACCTACACCGAACTGAGATACCTACAGCGTGAGCT
ATGAGAAAGCGCCACGCTTCCCGAAGGGAGAAAGGCGGACAGGTATCCGGTAAGCGGCAGGGTCGGAACA
GGAGAGCGCACGAGGGAGCTTCCAGGGGGAAACGCCTGGTATCTTTATAGTCCTGTCGGGTTTCGCCACC
TCTGACTTGAGCGTCGATTTTTGTGATGCTCGTCAGGGGGGCGGAGCCTATGGAAAAACGCCAGCAACGC
GGCCTTTTTACGGTTCCTGGCCTTTTGCTGGCCTTTTGCTCACATGTTCTTTCCTGCGTTATCCCCTGAT
TCTGTGGATAACCGTATTACCGCCTTTGAGTGAGCTGATACCGCTCGCCGCAGCCGAACGACCGAGCGCA
GCGAGTCAGTGAGCGAGGAAGCGGAAGAGCGCCCAATACGCAAACCGCCTCTCCCCGCGCGTTGGCCGAT
TCATTAATGCAGCTGGCACGACAGGTTTCCCGACTGGAAAGCGGGCAGTGAGCGCAACGCAATTAATGTG
AGTTAGCTCACTCATTAGGCACCCCAGGCTTTACACTTTATGCTTCCGGCTCGTATGTTGTGTGGAATTG
TGAGCGGATAACAATTTCACACAGGAAACAGCTATGACCATGATTACGCCAAGCGCGCAATTAACCCTCA
CTAAAGGGAACAAAAGCTGGAGCTGCAAGCTTAATGTAGTCTTATGCAATACTCTTGTAGTCTTGCAACA
TGGTAACGATGAGTTAGCAACATGCCTTACAAGGAGAGAAAAAGCACCGTGCATGCCGATTGGTGGAAGT
AAGGTGGTACGATCGTGCCTTATTAGGAAGGCAACAGACGGGTCTGACATGGATTGGACGAACCACTGAA
TTGCCGCATTGCAGAGATATTGTATTTAAGTGCCTAGCTCGATACATAAACGGGTCTCTCTGGTTAGACC
AGATCTGAGCCTGGGAGCTCTCTGGCTAACTAGGGAACCCACTGCTTAAGCCTCAATAAAGCTTGCCTTG
AGTGCTTCAAGTAGTGTGTGCCCGTCTGTTGTGTGACTCTGGTAACTAGAGATCCCTCAGACCCTTTTAG
TCAGTGTGGAAAATCTCTAGCAGTGGCGCCCGAACAGGGACTTGAAAGCGAAAGGGAAACCAGAGGAGCT
CTCTCGACGCAGGACTCGGCTTGCTGAAGCGCGCACGGCAAGAGGCGAGGGGCGGCGACTGGTGAGTACG
CCAAAAATTTTGACTAGCGGAGGCTAGAAGGAGAGAGATGGGTGCGAGAGCGTCAGTATTAAGCGGGGGA
GAATTAGATCGCGATGGGAAAAAATTCGGTTAAGGCCAGGGGGAAAGAAAAAATATAAATTAAAACATAT
AGTATGGGCAAGCAGGGAGCTAGAACGATTCGCAGTTAATCCTGGCCTGTTAGAAACATCAGAAGGCTGT
AGACAAATACTGGGACAGCTACAACCATCCCTTCAGACAGGATCAGAAGAACTTAGATCATTATATAATA
CAGTAGCAACCCTCTATTGTGTGCATCAAAGGATAGAGATAAAAGACACCAAGGAAGCTTTAGACAAGAT
AGAGGAAGAGCAAAACAAAAGTAAGACCACCGCACAGCAAGCGGCCGCTGATCTTCAGACCTGGAGGAGG
AGATATGAGGGACAATTGGAGAAGTGAATTATATAAATATAAAGTAGTAAAAATTGAACCATTAGGAGTA
GCACCCACCAAGGCAAAGAGAAGAGTGGTGCAGAGAGAAAAAAGAGCAGTGGGAATAGGAGCTTTGTTCC
TTGGGTTCTTGGGAGCAGCAGGAAGCACTATGGGCGCAGCGTCAATGACGCTGACGGTACAGGCCAGACA
ATTATTGTCTGGTATAGTGCAGCAGCAGAACAATTTGCTGAGGGCTATTGAGGCGCAACAGCATCTGTTG
CAACTCACAGTCTGGGGCATCAAGCAGCTCCAGGCAAGAATCCTGGCTGTGGAAAGATACCTAAAGGATC
AACAGCTCCTGGGGATTTGGGGTTGCTCTGGAAAACTCATTTGCACCACTGCTGTGCCTTGGAATGCTAG
TTGGAGTAATAAATCTCTGGAACAGATTTGGAATCACACGACCTGGATGGAGTGGGACAGAGAAATTAAC
AATTACACAAGCTTAATACACTCCTTAATTGAAGAATCGCAAAACCAGCAAGAAAAGAATGAACAAGAAT
TATTGGAATTAGATAAATGGGCAAGTTTGTGGAATTGGTTTAACATAACAAATTGGCTGTGGTATATAAA
ATTATTCATAATGATAGTAGGAGGCTTGGTAGGTTTAAGAATAGTTTTTGCTGTACTTTCTATAGTGAAT
AGAGTTAGGCAGGGATATTCACCATTATCGTTTCAGACCCACCTCCCAACCCCGAGGGGACCCAGAGAGG
GCCTATTTCCCATGATTCCTTCATATTTGCATATACGATACAAGGCTGTTAGAGAGATAATTAGAATTAA
TTTGACTGTAAACACAAAGATATTAGTACAAAATACGTGACGTAGAAAGTAATAATTTCTTGGGTAGTTT
GCAGTTTTAAAATTATGTTTTAAAATGGACTATCATATGCTTACCGTAACTTGAAAGTATTTCGATTTCT
TGGCTTTATATATCTTGTGGAAAGGACGAAACACCGACGGCATATGAACTGCTGAGGTTTTAGAGCTAGA
AATAGCAAGTTAAAATAAGGCTAGTCCGTTATCAACTTGAAAAAGTGGCACCGAGTCGGTGCTTTTTTAA
GCTTGGCGTAACTAGATCTTGAGACAAATGGCAGTATTCATCCACAATTTTAAAAGAAAAGGGGGGATTG
GGGGGTACAGTGCAGGGGAAAGAATAGTAGACATAATAGCAACAGACATACAAACTAAAGAATTACAAAA
ACAAATTACAAAAATTCAAAATTTTCGGGTTTATTACAGGGACAGCAGAGATCCACTTTGGCGCCGGCTC
GAGGGGG
Features (pLannotate 1.2.2; 29 found; start..end, strand, type, name):
     14..80      +  CDS            small t antigen (fragment): SV40 (simian virus 40) small t antigen
    106..317     +  promoter       EF-1α core promoter: core promoter for human elongation factor EF-1α
    318..1256    +  intron         EF-1α intron A: intron upstream of the start codon of human EF-1α
   1278..1877    +  CDS            PuroR (fragment): puromycin N-acetyltransferase; pac from Streptomyces; confers resistance to puromycin
   1893..2481    +  misc_feature   WPRE: woodchuck hepatitis virus posttranscriptional regulatory element
   2532..2551    +  misc_feature   cPPT/CTS (fragment): central polypurine tract and central termination sequence of HIV-1
   2553..2786    +  LTR            3' LTR (ΔU3): self-inactivating 3' long terminal repeat (LTR) from HIV-1
   2864..2985    +  polyA_signal   SV40 poly(A) signal: SV40 polyadenylation signal
   3025..3160    +  rep_origin     SV40 ori: SV40 origin of replication
   3181..3199    -  promoter       T7 promoter: promoter for bacteriophage T7 RNA polymerase
   3207..3362    +  CDS            lacZα (fragment): LacZα fragment of β-galactosidase; lacZ fragment
   3367..3795    +  rep_origin     f1 ori (sequence partly withheld): f1 bacteriophage origin of replication; arrow indicates direction of (+) strand synthesis
   3848..3952    +  promoter       AmpR promoter: bla
   3953..4813    +  CDS            AmpR: β-lactamase; bla; confers resistance to ampicillin, carbenicillin, and related antibiotics
   4984..5572    +  rep_origin     ori: high-copy-number ColE1/pMB1/pBR322/pUC origin of replication
   5755..5847    +  CDS            lacI (fragment): lac repressor; lacI; The lac repressor binds to the lac operator to inhibit transcription in E. coli. This inhibition can be relieved by adding lactose or isopropyl-β-D-thiogalactopyranoside (IPTG).
   5860..5881    +  protein_bind   CAP binding site: CAP binding activates transcription in the presence of cAMP. E. coli catabolite activator protein
   5896..5926    +  promoter       lac promoter: promoter for the E. coli lac operon
   5934..5950    +  protein_bind   lac operator: The lac repressor binds to the lac operator to inhibit transcription in E. coli. This inhibition can be relieved by adding lactose or isopropyl-β-D-thiogalactopyranoside (IPTG). lac repressor encoded by lacI
   5995..6013    +  promoter       T3 promoter: promoter for bacteriophage T3 RNA polymerase
   6041..6267    +  promoter       RSV promoter: Rous sarcoma virus enhancer/promoter
   6268..6448    +  LTR            5' LTR (truncated): truncated 5' long terminal repeat (LTR) from HIV-1
   6495..6620    +  misc_feature   HIV-1 Ψ: packaging signal of human immunodeficiency virus type 1
   6604..6967    +  CDS            HIV-1 gag (fragment): gag protein from human immunodeficiency virus 1; gag
   7113..7346    +  misc_feature   RRE: The Rev response element (RRE) of HIV-1 allows for Rev-dependent mRNA export from the nucleus to the cytoplasm.
   7723..7749    +  CDS            Rev (fragment): human immunodeficiency virus 1 (HIV-1) Rev protein; rev; enhances nuclear export of unspliced and incompletely spliced viral mRNAs
   7753..7993    +  promoter       U6 promoter: RNA polymerase III promoter for human U6 snRNA
   8023..8098    +  misc_RNA       gRNA scaffold: guide RNA scaffold for the Streptococcus pyogenes CRISPR/Cas9 system
   8154..8271    +  misc_feature   cPPT/CTS: central polypurine tract and central termination sequence of HIV-1
