[The description below was written by a language model from this plasmid's Addgene catalogue record and pLannotate feature annotations shown in this document.]
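Description:
STK32A gRNA (BRDN0001145029) is a third-generation lentiviral guide RNA plasmid built on the lentiGuide-Puro backbone, designed to deliver a single CRISPR guide against human STK32A (also known as YANK1), a serine/threonine kinase gene. It is one clone from a human kinome gRNA collection. In bacteria it is maintained as a high-copy plasmid through a ColE1/pUC-type origin and selected with ampicillin via the β-lactamase gene. The backbone also carries an f1 origin, an SV40 origin and poly(A) signal, and leftover lac and T7/T3 cloning-vector elements that play no role in its function.

The lentiviral transfer cassette begins with an RSV promoter fused to a truncated HIV-1 5' LTR, which makes genomic RNA production Tat-independent. This is followed by the Ψ packaging signal with a partial gag region, the Rev response element for Rev-dependent nuclear export, and a central polypurine tract. A self-inactivating ΔU3 3' LTR closes the cassette. Within the cassette, the human U6 RNA polymerase III promoter drives the STK32A-specific spacer joined to the Streptococcus pyogenes guide RNA scaffold. A separate EF-1α promoter with its intron A expresses puromycin N-acetyltransferase for selection of transduced mammalian cells, with a WPRE downstream to enhance transcript expression.

The plasmid does not encode Cas9, so it is meant to be used with a separate Cas9 lentiviral vector or in cells that already express Cas9. In that setting, the guide directs cleavage of STK32A for knockout or loss-of-function studies. According to the depositor, the guide was designed against two STK32A reference transcripts.
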