Addgene plasmid #76474: STK32A gRNA (BRDN0001145029)
Purpose: 3rd generation lentiviral gRNA plasmid targeting human STK32A
Depositing lab: John Doench & David Root. Depositing organization: Broad Institute. Publication: Optimized sgRNA design to maximize activity and minimize off-target effects of CRISPR-Cas9. Doench JG, Fusi N, Sullender M, Hegde M, Vaimberg EW, Donovan KF, Smith I, Tothova Z, Wilen C, Orchard R, Virgin HW, Listgarten J, Root DE. Nat Biotechnol. 2016 Jan 18. doi: 10.1038/nbt.3437. PubMed 26780180.
Backbone
  Vector backbone: lentiGuide-Puro
  Backbone manufacturer: Zhang Lab (Addgene plasmid # 52963)
  Vector type: Mammalian Expression, Lentiviral, CRISPR
  Selectable markers: Puromycin
Growth in bacteria
  Bacterial resistance: Ampicillin, 100 μg/mL
  Growth temperature: 37°C
  Growth strain: DH5alpha
  Copy number: High Copy
Gene/Insert
  Gene/Insert name: STK32A (alt names: STK32A; NM_001112724.1)
  gRNA/shRNA sequence: ACGGCATATGAACTGCTGAG
  Species: H. sapiens (human)
  Entrez Gene: STK32A (a.k.a. YANK1, MGC22688)
  Promoter: hU6
  Cloning method: Unknown
  Sequencing primers: 5′ U6-F; 3′ pS2-R
Terms and licenses: Academic/Nonprofit Terms; Industry Terms: Not Available to Industry
Depositor comments: The gRNA was designed to target the following Genbank reference sequence(s): NM_001112724.1,NM_001287740.1. Note that this plasmid does NOT contain Cas9. It should be used in conjunction with lentiCas9-Blast (Addgene #52962) or otherwise with cell lines already expressing Cas9. Browse the full kinome gRNA library at http://www.addgene.org/pooled-library/broadgpp-human-kinome/ or visit http://www.broadinstitute.org/rnai/public/ for detailed protocols and information.
How to cite: STK32A gRNA (BRDN0001145029) was a gift from John Doench & David Root (Addgene plasmid # 76474 ; http://n2t.net/addgene:76474 ; RRID:Addgene_76474)
