>Addgene plasmid #76474 | STK32A gRNA (BRDN0001145029) | depositor partial sequence | sequence record 143934 | Target Sequence
ACGGCATATGAACTGCTGAG
