>Addgene plasmid #76474 | STK32A gRNA (BRDN0001145029) | addgene partial sequence | sequence record 185907 | hU6-F
CGTAGAAAGTAATAATTTCTTGGGTAGTTTGCAGTTTTAAAATTATGTTTTAAAATGGACTATCATATGC
TTACCGTAACTTGAAAGTATTTCGATTTCTTGGCTTTATATATCTTGTGGAAAGGACGAAACACCGACGG
CATATGAACTGCTGAGGTTTTAGAGCTAGAAATAGCAAGTTAAAATAAGGCTAGTCCGTTATCAACTTGA
AAAAGTGGCACCGAGTCGGTGCTTTTTTAAGCTTGGCGTAACTAGATCTTGAGACAAATGGCAGTATTCA
TCCACAATTTTAAAAGAAAAGGGGGGATTGGGGGGTACAGTGCAGGGGAAAGAATAGTAGACATAATAGC
AACAGACATACAAACTAAAGAATTACAAAAACAAATTACAAAAATTCAAAATTTTCGGGTTTATTACAGG
GACAGCAGAGATCCACTTTGGCGCCGGCTCGAGGGGGCCCGGGTGCAAAGATGGATAAAGTTTTAAACAG
AGAGGAATCTTTGCAGCTAATGGACCTTCTAGGTCTTGAAAGGAGTGGGAATTGGCTCCGGTGCCCGTCA
GTGGGCAGAG
